Addgene plasmid #90204: LP555
Purpose: pCMV-myc cDNA encoding HsTRAPPC8 aa residues 701-1436
Depositing lab: Lotte Pedersen. Depositing organization: University of Copenhagen. Publication: Targeting of ASH Domain-Containing Proteins to the Centrosome. Verdier P, Morthorst SK, Pedersen LB. Methods Mol Biol. 2016;1454:15-33. doi: 10.1007/978-1-4939-3789-9_2. PubMed 27514913.
Backbone
  Vector backbone: pCMV-Myc
  Backbone manufacturer: Clontech
  Backbone size w/o insert (bp): 3800
  Total vector size (bp): 6005
  Modifications to backbone: None
  Vector type: Mammalian Expression
Growth in bacteria
  Bacterial resistance: Ampicillin, 100 μg/mL
  Growth temperature: 37°C
  Growth strain: DH5alpha
  Copy number: Unknown
Gene/Insert
  Gene/Insert name: TRAPPC8
  Species: H. sapiens (human)
  Insert size (bp): 2205
  Mutation: aa residues 701-1436
  GenBank ID: BAG10409.1
  Entrez Gene: TRAPPC8 (a.k.a. GSG1, HsT2706, KIAA1012, TRS85)
  Promoter: CMV
  Tag / fusion protein: Myc (N terminal on insert)
  Cloning method: Restriction Enzyme; 5′ cloning site SalI (not destroyed); 3′ cloning site KpnI (not destroyed)
  Sequencing primers: 5′ CMV-F: CGCAAATGGGCGGTAGGCGTG; 3′ M13 Reverse: CAGGAAACAGCTATGAC
Terms and licenses: Academic/Nonprofit Terms; Industry Terms: Not Available to Industry
Depositor comments: Figures in Verdier et al. 2016 might suggest Myc tag is at the C-terminus, but the cloning vector is pCMV-Myc and the Myc tag is placed on N-terminus of protein
How to cite: LP555 was a gift from Lotte Pedersen (Addgene plasmid # 90204 ; http://n2t.net/addgene:90204 ; RRID:Addgene_90204)
