[The description below was written by a language model from this plasmid's Addgene catalogue record and pLannotate feature annotations shown in this document.]
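Description:
LP555 is a mammalian expression plasmid built on the unmodified Clontech pCMV-Myc backbone, carrying a cDNA fragment of human TRAPPC8 (also known as KIAA1012 or TRS85) that encodes amino acid residues 701-1436, the C-terminal portion of the protein. The roughly 2.2 kb insert was cloned by restriction digestion between SalI and KpnI sites, both of which are retained, giving a plasmid of about 6 kb. It is propagated in E. coli through a high-copy ColE1/pUC-type origin and selected with ampicillin via the β-lactamase gene. The annotated sequence also shows residual fragments of lacI, lacZα, rop, bom and a pUC polylinker, which are backbone remnants with no role in expression.

Expression is driven by the human cytomegalovirus immediate early enhancer and promoter, followed by a modified SV40 intron with splice donor and acceptor sites that promotes efficient mRNA processing. An SV40 polyadenylation signal is annotated just downstream of the coding fragment, although the table lists it on the opposite strand. The TRAPPC8 fragment is fused to an N-terminal Myc epitope supplied by the vector. The Myc tag is not separately annotated in the feature table, but the depositor states explicitly that it lies at the N-terminus, even though figures in the associated publication might suggest a C-terminal position. No mammalian selection marker is recorded, so the plasmid is suited to transient transfection. TRAPPC8 is a TRAPP complex component involved in early ER-to-Golgi trafficking and autophagy initiation. The associated publication concerns targeting of ASH domain-containing proteins to the centrosome, so this truncation was presumably made to examine localisation of the Myc-tagged fragment using anti-Myc detection.
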