Features (pLannotate 1.2.2; 16 found; start..end, strand, type, name):
      1..304     +  enhancer       CMV enhancer: human cytomegalovirus immediate early enhancer
    305..508     +  promoter       CMV promoter: human cytomegalovirus (CMV) immediate early promoter
    646..742     +  intron         SV40 intron: modified SV40 intron with splice donor and acceptor sites
    875..3079    +  CDS            TRAPPC8 (fragment): TPPC8_HUMAN - Also known as KIAA1012. Experimental evidence at protein level: Swiss-Prot protein existence level 1. Plays a role in endoplasmic reticulum to Golgi apparatus trafficking at a very early stage (PubMed:21525244). Maintains together with TBC1D14 the cycling pool of ATG9 required for initiation of autophagy (PubMed:26711178). From Homo sapiens (Human).
   3100..3234    -  polyA_signal   SV40 poly(A) signal: SV40 polyadenylation signal
   3369..3385    -  protein_bind   lac operator: The lac repressor binds to the lac operator to inhibit transcription in E. coli. This inhibition can be relieved by adding lactose or isopropyl-β-D-thiogalactopyranoside (IPTG). lac repressor encoded by lacI
   3393..3423    -  promoter       lac promoter: promoter for the E. coli lac operon
   3438..3459    -  protein_bind   CAP binding site: CAP binding activates transcription in the presence of cAMP. E. coli catabolite activator protein
   3472..3564    -  CDS            lacI (fragment): lac repressor; lacI; The lac repressor binds to the lac operator to inhibit transcription in E. coli. This inhibition can be relieved by adding lactose or isopropyl-β-D-thiogalactopyranoside (IPTG).
   3747..4335    -  rep_origin     ori: high-copy-number ColE1/pMB1/pBR322/pUC origin of replication
   4506..5366    -  CDS            AmpR: β-lactamase; bla; confers resistance to ampicillin, carbenicillin, and related antibiotics
   5367..5471    -  promoter       AmpR promoter: bla
   5566..5601    +  CDS            rop (fragment): Rop protein, which maintains plasmids at low copy number; rop
   5703..5802    +  misc_feature   bom (fragment): basis of mobility region from pBR322
   5808..5963    -  CDS            lacZα (fragment): LacZα fragment of β-galactosidase; lacZ fragment
   5969..2       -  misc_feature   MCS (fragment) (across the origin): pUC18/19 multiple cloning site
>Addgene plasmid #90204 | LP555 | addgene full sequence | sequence record 178314 | Addgene NGS Result
CGTTACATAACTTACGGTAAATGGCCCGCCTGGCTGACCGCCCAACGACCCCCGCCCATTGACGTCAATA
ATGACGTATGTTCCCATAGTAACGCCAATAGGGACTTTCCATTGACGTCAATGGGTGGAGTATTTACGGT
AAACTGCCCACTTGGCAGTACATCAAGTGTATCATATGCCAAGTACGCCCCCTATTGACGTCAATGACGG
TAAATGGCCCGCCTGGCATTATGCCCAGTACATGACCTTATGGGACTTTCCTACTTGGCAGTACATCTAC
GTATTAGTCATCGCTATTACCATGGTGATGCGGTTTTGGCAGTACATCAATGGGCGTGGATAGCGGTTTG
ACTCACGGGGATTTCCAAGTCTCCACCCCATTGACGTCAATGGGAGTTTGTTTTGGCACCAAAATCAACG
GGACTTTCCAAAATGTCGTAACAACTCCGCCCCATTGACGCAAATGGGCGGTAGGCGTGTACGGTGGGAG
GTCTATATAAGCAGAGCTCGTTTAGTGAACCGTCAGATCGCCTGGAGACGCCATCCACGCTGTTTTGACC
TCCATAGAAGACACCGGGACCGATCCAGCCTCCGGACTCTAGAGGATCCGGTACTAGAGGAACTGAAAAA
CCAGAAAGTTAACTGGTAAGTTTAGTCTTTTTGTCTTTTATTTCAGGTCCCGGATCCGGTGGTGGTGCAA
ATCAAAGAACTGCTCCTCAGTGGATGTTGCCTTTACTTCTAGGCCTGTACGGAAGTGTTACTTCTGCTCT
AAAAGCTGCGGAATTGTACCCGCGGGCCCACCATGGCATCAATGCAGAAGCTGATCTCAGAGGAGGACCT
GCTTATGGCCATGGAGGCCCGAATTCGGTCGACTGAATATGATTCTGAATCCTCTCAGCAGTGGCGAGAA
CTTGAGGAACAAGTTGTTTCTGTGGTTAACAAAGGAGTAATTCCATCCAATTTTCATCCCACACAATACT
GTTTGAACAGTTACTCAGATAATTCAAGATTTCCACTTGCAGTTGTAGAAGAACCAATTACAGTGGAAGT
GGCTTTTAGAAACCCTTTGAAAGTTCTACTTTTGTTGACTGATTTGTCATTGCTTTGGAAGTTTCATCCT
AAAGATTTCAGTGGAAAGGATAATGAAGAAGTTAAACAACTAGTTACAAGTGAACCTGAAATGATTGGAG
CTGAAGTTATTTCAGAGTTCTTAATTAATGGCGAAGAATCAAAAGTGGCAAGACTAAAGCTCTTTCCCCA
TCACATAGGGGAGCTGCATATTCTGGGAGTTGTTTATAATCTTGGCACTATTCAGGGCTCTATGACAGTA
GATGGCATTGGTGCTCTTCCCGGATGTCACACAGGAAAATATTCCTTGAGTATGTCAGTCCGAGGGAAGC
AGGATTTAGAAATTCAAGGTCCTCGACTTAACAACACAAAAGAAGAGAAAACATCTGTTAAATATGGCCC
TGATCGACGTTTAGATCCCATAATCACAGAAGAAATGCCACTGTTGGAGGTGTTCTTTATACATTTTCCT
ACAGGGCTTCTCTGTGGAGAAATCCGAAAAGCATATGTAGAATTTGTCAATGTCAGCAAATGTCCACTTA
CTGGATTGAAGGTTGTTTCTAAACGTCCAGAGTTCTTTACTTTCGGTGGTAATACTGCTGTTCTAACACC
ACTAAGTCCCTCAGCTTCTGAGAATTGTAGTGCTTACAAGACTGTTGTGACAGATGCTACCTCTGTGTGT
ACAGCACTCATATCATCAGCTTCTTCTGTAGACTTTGGCATTGGCACAGGAAGTCAACCAGAGGTGATTC
CTGTTCCCCTTCCTGACACTGTTCTTCTACCCGGAGCCTCAGTGCAGCTGCCAATGTGGTTACGTGGGCC
TGATGAAGAAGGTGTCCATGAAATTAACTTTTTGTTTTACTATGAAAGTGTCAAAAAGCAGCCAAAAATA
CGGCACAGAATATTAAGACACACTGCAATTATTTGTACCAGTCGGTCTTTAAATGTACGGGCCACTGTCT
GCAGAAGTAATTCTCTTGAAAATGAAGAAGGCAGAGGAGGCAATATGCTAGTCTTTGTGGATGTGGAAAA
TACCAATACTAGTGAAGCAGGCGTTAAGGAATTCCACATAGTGCAAGTATCAAGTAGTAGCAAACACTGG
AAGTTACAGAAATCTGTAAATCTTTCTGAAAACAAAGATGCCAAACTTGCCAGTAGGGAGAAGGGAAAGT
TTTGCTTTAAGGCAATAAGATGTGAGAAAGAAGAAGCGGCCACACAGTCCTCTGAAAAATATACCTTTGC
AGATATCATCTTTGGAAATGAACAGATAATAAGTTCAGCAAGCCCATGTGCAGACTTCTTTTATCGAAGT
TTATCTTCTGAATTGAAAAAACCACAAGCTCACTTGCCTGTGCATACAGAAAAACAGTCAACAGAGGATG
CTGTGAGATTGATTCAAAAATGCAGTGAGGTAGATTTGAATATTGTCATATTATGGAAGGCATACGTTGT
GGAAGACAGTAAACAGCTTATTTTGGAAGGTCAACATCATGTTATTCTTCGCACTATAGGAAAAGAAGCC
TTTTCATATCCTCAGAAACAGGAGCCACCAGAAATGGAACTATTGAAATTTTTCAGGCCAGAAAACATTA
CAGTTTCCTCAAGGCCATCAGTAGAGCAGCTTTCTAGTCTCATTAAAACGAGTCTTCACTACCCAGAATC
ATTTAATCATCCATTTCATCAAAAAAGCCTTTGTTTAGTACCAGTCACTCTTTTACTTTCCAATTGTTCT
AAGGCTGATGTAGATGTCATAGTTGATCTTCGGCATAAAACAACAAGTCCAGAAGCACTGGAAATCCATG
GATCATTCACATGGCTTGGACAAACACAGTATAAACTTCAACTTAAAAGCCAGGAGATTCACAGTCTGCA
GCTGAAAGCATGCTTTGTTCATACAGGTGTTTATAACCTTGGAACTCCTAGGGTATTTGCCAAGTTATCG
GACCAAGTTACAGTGTTTGAAACAAGTCAGCAGAATTCCATGCCTGCCCTGATCATCATCAGTAATGTGT
GAGGTACCGCGGCCGCGGGGATCCAGACATGATAAGATACATTGATGAGTTTGGACAAACCACAACTAGA
ATGCAGTGAAAAAAATGCTTTATTTGTGAAATTTGTGATGCTATTGCTTTATTTGTAACCATTATAAGCT
GCAATAAACAAGTTAACAACAACAATTGCATTCATTTTATGTTTCAGGTTCAGGGGGAGGTGTGGGAGGT
TTTTTCGGATCCTCTAGAGTCGATCTGCAGGCATGCTAGCTTGGCGTAATCATGGTCATAGCTGTTTCCT
GTGTGAAATTGTTATCCGCTCACAATTCCACACAACATACGAGCCGGAAGCATAAAGTGTAAAGCCTGGG
GTGCCTAATGAGTGAGCTAACTCACATTAATTGCGTTGCGCTCACTGCCCGCTTTCCAGTCGGGAAACCT
GTCGTGCCAGCTGCATTAATGAATCGGCCAACGCGCGGGGAGAGGCGGTTTGCGTATTGGGCGCTCTTCC
GCTTCCTCGCTCACTGACTCGCTGCGCTCGGTCGTTCGGCTGCGGCGAGCGGTATCAGCTCACTCAAAGG
CGGTAATACGGTTATCCACAGAATCAGGGGATAACGCAGGAAAGAACATGTGAGCAAAAGGCCAGCAAAA
GGCCAGGAACCGTAAAAAGGCCGCGTTGCTGGCGTTTTTCCATAGGCTCCGCCCCCCTGACGAGCATCAC
AAAAATCGACGCTCAAGTCAGAGGTGGCGAAACCCGACAGGACTATAAAGATACCAGGCGTTTCCCCCTG
GAAGCTCCCTCGTGCGCTCTCCTGTTCCGACCCTGCCGCTTACCGGATACCTGTCCGCCTTTCTCCCTTC
GGGAAGCGTGGCGCTTTCTCATAGCTCACGCTGTAGGTATCTCAGTTCGGTGTAGGTCGTTCGCTCCAAG
CTGGGCTGTGTGCACGAACCCCCCGTTCAGCCCGACCGCTGCGCCTTATCCGGTAACTATCGTCTTGAGT
CCAACCCGGTAAGACACGACTTATCGCCACTGGCAGCAGCCACTGGTAACAGGATTAGCAGAGCGAGGTA
TGTAGGCGGTGCTACAGAGTTCTTGAAGTGGTGGCCTAACTACGGCTACACTAGAAGAACAGTATTTGGT
ATCTGCGCTCTGCTGAAGCCAGTTACCTTCGGAAAAAGAGTTGGTAGCTCTTGATCCGGCAAACAAACCA
CCGCTGGTAGCGGTGGTTTTTTTGTTTGCAAGCAGCAGATTACGCGCAGAAAAAAAGGATCTCAAGAAGA
TCCTTTGATCTTTTCTACGGGGTCTGACGCTCAGTGGAACGAAAACTCACGTTAAGGGATTTTGGTCATG
AGATTATCAAAAAGGATCTTCACCTAGATCCTTTTAAATTAAAAATGAAGTTTTAAATCAATCTAAAGTA
TATATGAGTAAACTTGGTCTGACAGTTACCAATGCTTAATCAGTGAGGCACCTATCTCAGCGATCTGTCT
ATTTCGTTCATCCATAGTTGCCTGACTCCCCGTCGTGTAGATAACTACGATACGGGAGGGCTTACCATCT
GGCCCCAGTGCTGCAATGATACCGCGAGACCCACGCTCACCGGCTCCAGATTTATCAGCAATAAACCAGC
CAGCCGGAAGGGCCGAGCGCAGAAGTGGTCCTGCAACTTTATCCGCCTCCATCCAGTCTATTAATTGTTG
CCGGGAAGCTAGAGTAAGTAGTTCGCCAGTTAATAGTTTGCGCAACGTTGTTGCCATTGCTACAGGCATC
GTGGTGTCACGCTCGTCGTTTGGTATGGCTTCATTCAGCTCCGGTTCCCAACGATCAAGGCGAGTTACAT
GATCCCCCATGTTGTGCAAAAAAGCGGTTAGCTCCTTCGGTCCTCCGATCGTTGTCAGAAGTAAGTTGGC
CGCAGTGTTATCACTCATGGTTATGGCAGCACTGCATAATTCTCTTACTGTCATGCCATCCGTAAGATGC
TTTTCTGTGACTGGTGAGTACTCAACCAAGTCATTCTGAGAATAGTGTATGCGGCGACCGAGTTGCTCTT
GCCCGGCGTCAATACGGGATAATACCGCGCCACATAGCAGAACTTTAAAAGTGCTCATCATTGGAAAACG
TTCTTCGGGGCGAAAACTCTCAAGGATCTTACCGCTGTTGAGATCCAGTTCGATGTAACCCACTCGTGCA
CCCAACTGATCTTCAGCATCTTTTACTTTCACCAGCGTTTCTGGGTGAGCAAAAACAGGAAGGCAAAATG
CCGCAAAAAAGGGAATAAGGGCGACACGGAAATGTTGAATACTCATACTCTTCCTTTTTCAATATTATTG
AAGCATTTATCAGGGTTATTGTCTCATGAGCGGATACATATTTGAATGTATTTAGAAAAATAAACAAATA
GGGGTTCCGCGCACATTTCCCCGAAAAGTGCCACCTGACGTCTAAGAAACCATTATTATCATGACATTAA
CCTATAAAAATAGGCGTATCACGAGGCCCTTTCGTCTCGCGCGTTTCGGTGATGACGGTGAAAACCTCTG
ACACATGCAGCTCCCGGAGACGGTCACAGCTTGTCTGTAAGCGGATGCCGGGAGCAGACAAGCCCGTCAG
GGCGCGTCAGCGGGTGTTGGCGGGTGTCGGGGCTGGCTTAACTATGCGGCATCAGAGCAGATTGTACTGA
GAGTGCACCATATGCGGTGTGAAATACCGCACAGATGCGTAAGGAGAAAATACCGCATCAGGCGCCATTC
GCCATTCAGGCTGCGCAACTGTTGGGAAGGGCGATCGGTGCGGGCCTCTTCGCTATTACGCCAGCTGGCG
AAAGGGGGATGTGCTGCAAGGCGATTAAGTTGGGTAACGCCAGGGTTTTCCCAGTCACGACGTTGTAAAA
CGACGGCCAGTGAGTTCGAGCTTGCATGCCTGCAGGT
